Addgene plasmid #20185: 3XFlagNICD3
Depositing lab: Raphael Kopan. Depositing organization: Washington University in Saint Louis. Publication: Target selectivity of vertebrate notch proteins. Collaboration between discrete domains and CSL-binding site architecture determines activation probability. Ong CT, Cheng HT, Chang LW, Ohtsuka T, Kageyama R, Stormo GD, Kopan R. J Biol Chem. 2006 Feb 24. 281(8):5106-19. 10.1074/jbc.M506108200 PubMed 16365048.
Backbone
  Vector backbone: p3XFLAG-CMV-7
  Backbone manufacturer: Sigma
  Backbone size w/o insert (bp): 4700
  Vector type: Mammalian Expression
Growth in bacteria
  Bacterial resistance: Ampicillin, 100 μg/mL
  Growth temperature: 37°C
  Growth strain: DH5alpha
  Copy number: High Copy
Gene/Insert
  Gene/Insert name: Notch 3 Intracellular Domain (alt names: NICD3; Notch 3)
  Species: M. musculus (mouse)
  Insert size (bp): 1962
  Mutation: Contains murine Notch 3 Intracellular Domain (Met-1664 to Ala-2318)
  GenBank ID: NM_008716.2 NP_032742.1
  Entrez Gene: Notch3 (a.k.a. N3, hpbk)
  Promoter: CMV
  Tag / fusion protein: 3X Flag (N terminal on backbone)
  Cloning method: Restriction Enzyme; 5′ cloning site Xba1 (not destroyed); 3′ cloning site BamH1 (not destroyed)
  Sequencing primers: 5′ CMV-F; 3′ hGH-pA-R
Resource information
  A portion of this plasmid was derived from a plasmid made by: Notch 3 plasmid from Dr. Urban Lendahl (Karolinska Institutet, Stockholm, Sweden).
Terms and licenses: Academic/Nonprofit Terms; Industry Terms: Not Available to Industry
Depositor comments: All NICD plasmids were cloned into the p3XFLAG-CMV-7(TM) expression vector (Sigma). NICD3 was cloned into XbaI/BamHI sites. NICD3 (Met-1664 to Ala-2318 of full-length mouse N3) was amplified from the N3 plasmid (gift from Dr. U. Lendahl) with 5XbaN3 (5'-GCTCTAGAATGGTTGCCAGGCGAAAGCGAG-3') and 3BamN3 (5'-GCGGATCCCTAGGCCATCACCTGCCTCTTGGG-3') primers.
How to cite: 3XFlagNICD3 was a gift from Raphael Kopan (Addgene plasmid # 20185 ; http://n2t.net/addgene:20185 ; RRID:Addgene_20185)
