[The description below was written by a language model from this plasmid's Addgene catalogue record and pLannotate feature annotations shown in this document.]
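Description:
3XFlagNICD3 is a mammalian expression plasmid built on the commercial p3XFLAG-CMV-7 backbone and carrying the intracellular domain of mouse Notch3 (NICD3, residues Met-1664 to Ala-2318 of the full-length receptor). The roughly 2 kb insert was amplified from a full-length Notch3 plasmid and placed between the XbaI and BamHI sites of the polylinker, both of which are retained. The sequenced construct is about 6.7 kb. In bacteria it is maintained at high copy from a ColE1/pUC-type origin and selected with ampicillin through the β-lactamase gene. An f1 origin is also present, along with leftover lac promoter/operator, lacI and lacZα fragments and a T7 promoter that are backbone remnants rather than functional parts of the expression unit.

Expression is driven by the human cytomegalovirus immediate early enhancer and promoter. The vector-encoded 3xFLAG epitope, which includes an enterokinase cleavage site, lies just upstream, so the protein is made as an N-terminally 3xFLAG-tagged NICD3. The transcript is terminated by the human growth hormone polyadenylation signal. An SV40 enhancer/early promoter region lies downstream of the cassette, but the feature table shows no mammalian selection marker attached to it, so the plasmid appears suited to transient transfection.

Because the Notch intracellular domain is the fragment normally released on ligand activation to form a transcriptional activator complex with RBPJ/CSL, expressing it alone supplies a ligand-independent, constitutively active form of Notch3 signalling. The FLAG tag allows detection or immunoprecipitation. The plasmid belongs to a set of NICD constructs in the same vector, made to compare the target selectivity of vertebrate Notch proteins at CSL-binding sites.
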