Features (pLannotate 1.2.2; 17 found; start..end, strand, type, name):
      1..380     +  enhancer       CMV enhancer: human cytomegalovirus immediate early enhancer
    382..581     +  promoter       CMV promoter: human cytomegalovirus (CMV) immediate early promoter
    614..679     +  CDS            3xFLAG: three tandem FLAG® epitope tags, followed by an enterokinase cleavage site
    677..706     -  misc_feature   MCS (fragment): pUC18/19 multiple cloning site
    707..2671    +  CDS            Notch3 (fragment): NOTC3_MOUSE - Experimental evidence at protein level: Swiss-Prot protein existence level 1. Functions as a receptor for membrane-bound ligands Jagged1, Jagged2 and Delta1 to regulate cell-fate determination. Upon ligand activation through the released notch intracellular domain (NICD) it forms a transcriptional activator complex with RBPJ/RBPSUH and activates genes of the enhancer of split locus. Affects the implementation of differentiation, proliferation and apoptotic programs (By similarity). May play a role during CNS development. From Mus musculus (Mouse).
   2682..3304    +  polyA_signal   hGH poly(A) signal: human growth hormone polyadenylation signal
   3333..3662    +  promoter       SV40 promoter: SV40 enhancer and early promoter
   3701..3719    -  promoter       T7 promoter: promoter for bacteriophage T7 RNA polymerase
   3757..3773    -  protein_bind   lac operator: The lac repressor binds to the lac operator to inhibit transcription in E. coli. This inhibition can be relieved by adding lactose or isopropyl-β-D-thiogalactopyranoside (IPTG). lac repressor encoded by lacI
   3781..3811    -  promoter       lac promoter: promoter for the E. coli lac operon
   3826..3847    -  protein_bind   CAP binding site: CAP binding activates transcription in the presence of cAMP. E. coli catabolite activator protein
   3860..3952    -  CDS            lacI (fragment): lac repressor; lacI; The lac repressor binds to the lac operator to inhibit transcription in E. coli. This inhibition can be relieved by adding lactose or isopropyl-β-D-thiogalactopyranoside (IPTG).
   4135..4723    -  rep_origin     ori: high-copy-number ColE1/pMB1/pBR322/pUC origin of replication
   4894..5754    -  CDS            AmpR: β-lactamase; bla; confers resistance to ampicillin, carbenicillin, and related antibiotics
   5755..5859    -  promoter       AmpR promoter: bla
   5886..6314    +  rep_origin     f1 ori (sequence partly withheld): f1 bacteriophage origin of replication; arrow indicates direction of (+) strand synthesis
   6345..6499    -  CDS            lacZα (fragment): LacZα fragment of β-galactosidase; lacZ fragment
>Addgene plasmid #20185 | 3XFlagNICD3 | addgene full sequence | sequence record 412653 | Addgene NGS Result
GACATTGATTATTGACTAGTTATTAATAGTAATCAATTACGGGGTCATTAGTTCATAGCCCATATATGGA
GTTCCGCGTTACATAACTTACGGTAAATGGCCCGCCTGGCTGACCGCCCAACGACCCCCGCCCATTGACG
TCAATAATGACGTATGTTCCCATAGTAACGCCAATAGGGACTTTCCATTGACGTCAATGGGTGGAGTATT
TACGGTAAACTGCCCACTTGGCAGTACATCAAGTGTATCATATGCCAAGTCCGCCCCCTATTGACGTCAA
TGACGGTAAATGGCCCGCCTGGCATTATGCCCAGTACATGACCTTACGGGACTTTCCTACTTGGCAGTAC
ATCTACGTATTAGTCATCGCTATTACCATGGTGATGCGGTTTTGGCAGTACACCAATGGGCGTGGATAGC
GGTTTGACTCACGGGGATTTCCAAGTCTCCACCCCATTGACGTCAATGGGAGTTTGTTTTGGCACCAAAA
TCAACGGGACTTTCCAAAATGTCGTAATAACCCCGCCCCGTTGACGCAAATGGGCGGTAGGCGTGTACGG
TGGGAGGTCTATATAAGCAGAGCTCGTTTAGTGAACCGTCAGAATTCACCATGGACTACAAAGACCATGA
CGGTGATTATAAAGATCATGATATCGATTACAAGGATGACGATGACAAGCTTGCATGCCTGCAGGTCGAC
TCTAGAATGGTTGCCAGGCGAAAGCGAGAACACAGCACCCTCTGGTTCCCTGAGGGTTTTGCATTACACA
AGGACATAGCTGCTGGCCACAAGGGCCGGAGGGAGCCTGTGGGACAAGATGCACTGGGAATGAAGAACAT
GGCCAAGGGTGAGAGTCTGATGGGGGAGGTGGTCACAGACTTGAATGACTCAGAATGTCCAGAGGCCAAG
AGACTGAAGGTAGAGGAGCCGGGCATGGGTGCAGAGGAGCCTGAGGACTGTCGCCAGTGGACCCAACACC
ACCTGGTTGCTGCTGATATCCGTGTGGCACCAGCCACAGCGCTGACTCCTCCTCAGGGAGATGCAGATGC
AGACGGAGTGGATGTCAACGTCCGAGGGCCTGATGGCTTCACCCCACTTATGCTGGCCTCCTTCTGTGGG
GGAGCCCTGGAGCCGATGCCAGCTGAGGAGGATGAGGCGGATGACACATCAGCCAGCATTATCTCAGATC
TGATCTGTCAAGGGGCCCAGCTCGGGGCACGGACTGACCGCACTGGCGAGACCGCCCTGCATTTGGCTGC
CCGCTATGCTAGAGCGGATGCAGCCAAGCGTCTCCTGGATGCTGGGGCGGACACCAATGCCCAGGATCAT
TCGGGCCGCACCCCTCTGCACACCGCAGTGACAGCTGATGCCCAGGGTGTCTTCCAGATTCTCATCAGGA
ACCGCTCCACTGACCTGGATGCCCGAATGGCAGATGGCTCTACTGCACTGATCCTGGCAGCCCGCCTGGC
AGTGGAGGGCATGGTGGAAGAGCTCATCGCCAGCCATGCCGATGTCAATGCAGTGGATGAGCTTGGGAAA
TCTGCCTTACACTGGGCTGCAGCTGTGAACAACGTGGAGGCTACCTTGGCTCTGCTGAAAAATGGAGCCA
ACAAGGACATGCAGGACAGCAAGGAAGAGACGCCGCTGTTCTTGGCCGCTCGGGAGGGCAGCTATGAGGC
TGCCAAGCTGCTGCTGGATCATCTCGCCAACCGGGAGATCACAGATCACTTGGACAGGCTGCCCCGGGAC
GTGGCCCAGGAGCGGCTGCACCAGGACATTGTGCGGTTGCTGGACCAGCCCAGTGGACCTCGAAGTCCCT
CTGGTCCCCATGGCTTAGGGCCATTGCTCTGCCCACCAGGGGCCTTCCTTCCTGGCCTCAAAGCGGTGCA
GTCTGGGACCAAGAAGAGCAGGAGGCCACCTGGCAAGACCGGGCTGGGGCCACAGGGAACTCGTGGTCGG
GGCAAGAAGCTGACACTAGCCTGTCCAGGACCTCTGGCAGACAGCTCTGTCACACTGTCACCGGTGGACT
CTCTGGACTCACCACGGCCTTTCAGTGGGCCCCCTGCTTCCCCTGGAGGCTTCCCCTTGGAGGGCCCCTA
TGCCACCACGGCCACCGCGGTGTCCTTGGCACAGCTAGGCGCAAGTAGGGCGGGTCCTCTGGGGCGCCAG
CCTCCTGGGGGCTGTGTGCTCAGCTTTGGTCTGCTCAATCCTGTAGCTGTTCCCCTCGACTGGGCCAGGC
TGCCTCCACCTGCCCCTCCAGGGCCCTCATTCCTGCTGCCCCTGGCTCCGGGACCCCAGTTGCTCAACCC
AGGAGCCCCAGTTTCTCCCCAAGAGCGGCCCCCACCCTACCTGGCTGCTCCAGGACATGGAGAGGAATAT
CCTGCAGCAGGAACCCGCAGTAGCCCCACCAAGGCCCGCTTCCTGCGGGTTCCCAGCGAGCATCCTTATT
TGACCCCGTCTCCTGAGTCCCCAGAGCACTGGGCCAGCCCATCCCCCCCATCCCTCTCAGACTGGTCTGA
CTCAACACCTAGCCCAGCAACTGCTACCAATGCCACAGCCTCTGGAGCCCTGCCTGCTCAGCCACACCCC
ATATCTGTTCCCTCCCTCCCTCAGTCCCAGACTCAGCTGGGACCCCAACCAGAAGTTACCCCCAAGAGGC
AGGTGATGGCCTAGGGATCCCGGGTGGCATCCCTGTGACCCCTCCCCAGTGCCTCTCCTGGCCCTGGAAG
TTGCCACTCCAGTGCCCACCAGCCTTGTCCTAATAAAATTAAGTTGCATCATTTTGTCTGACTAGGTGTC
CTTCTATAATATTATGGGGTGGAGGGGGGTGGTATGGAGCAAGGGGCAAGTTGGGAAGACAACCTGTAGG
GCCTGCGGGGTCTATTGGGAACCAAGCTGGAGTGCAGTGGCACAATCTTGGCTCACTGCAATCTCCGCCT
CCTGGGTTCAAGCGATTCTCCTGCCTCAGCCTCCCGAGTTGTTGGGATTCCAGGCATGCATGACCAGGCT
CAGCTAATTTTTGTTTTTTTGGTAGAGACGGGGTTTCACCATATTGGCCAGGCTGGTCTCCAACTCCTAA
TCTCAGGTGATCTACCCACCTTGGCCTCCCAAATTGCTGGGATTACAGGCGTGAACCACTGCTCCCTTCC
CTGTCCTTCTGATTTTAAAATAACTATACCAGCAGGAGGACGTCCAGACACAGCATAGGCTACCTGGCCA
TGCCCAACCGGTGGGACATTTGAGTTGCTTGCTTGGCACTGTCCTCTCATGCGTTGGGTCCACTCAGTAG
ATGCCTGTTGAATTGGGTACGCGGCCAGCTTGGCTGTGGAATGTGTGTCAGTTAGGGTGTGGAAAGTCCC
CAGGCTCCCCAGCAGGCAGAAGTATGCAAAGCATGCATCTCAATTAGTCAGCAACCAGGTGTGGAAAGTC
CCCAGGCTCCCCAGCAGGCAGAAGTATGCAAAGCATGCATCTCAATTAGTCAGCAACCATAGTCCCGCCC
CTAACTCCGCCCATCCCGCCCCTAACTCCGCCCAGTTCCGCCCATTCTCCGCCCCATGGCTGACTAATTT
TTTTTATTTATGCAGAGGCCGAGGCCGCCTCGGCCTCTGAGCTATTCCAGAAGTAGTGAGGAGGCTTTTT
TGGAGGCCTAGGCTTTTGCAAAAAGCTCCTCGAGGAACTGAAAAACCAGAAAGTTAATTCCCTATAGTGA
GTCGTATTAAATTCGTAATCATGTCATAGCTGTTTCCTGTGTGAAATTGTTATCCGCTCACAATTCCACA
CAACATACGAGCCGGAAGCATAAAGTGTAAAGCCTGGGGTGCCTAATGAGTGAGCTAACTCACATTAATT
GCGTTGCGCTCACTGCCCGCTTTCCAGTCGGGAAACCTGTCGTGCCAGCTGCATTAATGAATCGGCCAAC
GCGCGGGGAGAGGCGGTTTGCGTATTGGGCGCTCTTCCGCTTCCTCGCTCACTGACTCGCTGCGCTCGGT
CGTTCGGCTGCGGCGAGCGGTATCAGCTCACTCAAAGGCGGTAATACGGTTATCCACAGAATCAGGGGAT
AACGCAGGAAAGAACATGTGAGCAAAAGGCCAGCAAAAGGCCAGGAACCGTAAAAAGGCCGCGTTGCTGG
CGTTTTTCCATAGGCTCCGCCCCCCTGACGAGCATCACAAAAATCGACGCTCAAGTCAGAGGTGGCGAAA
CCCGACAGGACTATAAAGATACCAGGCGTTTCCCCCTGGAAGCTCCCTCGTGCGCTCTCCTGTTCCGACC
CTGCCGCTTACCGGATACCTGTCCGCCTTTCTCCCTTCGGGAAGCGTGGCGCTTTCTCATAGCTCACGCT
GTAGGTATCTCAGTTCGGTGTAGGTCGTTCGCTCCAAGCTGGGCTGTGTGCACGAACCCCCCGTTCAGCC
CGACCGCTGCGCCTTATCCGGTAACTATCGTCTTGAGTCCAACCCGGTAAGACACGACTTATCGCCACTG
GCAGCAGCCACTGGTAACAGGATTAGCAGAGCGAGGTATGTAGGCGGTGCTACAGAGTTCTTGAAGTGGT
GGCCTAACTACGGCTACACTAGAAGAACAGTATTTGGTATCTGCGCTCTGCTGAAGCCAGTTACCTTCGG
AAAAAGAGTTGGTAGCTCTTGATCCGGCAAACAAACCACCGCTGGTAGCGGTGGTTTTTTTGTTTGCAAG
CAGCAGATTACGCGCAGAAAAAAAGGATCTCAAGAAGATCCTTTGATCTTTTCTACGGGGTCTGACGCTC
AGTGGAACGAAAACTCACGTTAAGGGATTTTGGTCATGAGATTATCAAAAAGGATCTTCACCTAGATCCT
TTTAAATTAAAAATGAAGTTTTAAATCAATCTAAAGTATATATGAGTAAACTTGGTCTGACAGTTACCAA
TGCTTAATCAGTGAGGCACCTATCTCAGCGATCTGTCTATTTCGTTCATCCATAGTTGCCTGACTCCCCG
TCGTGTAGATAACTACGATACGGGAGGGCTTACCATCTGGCCCCAGTGCTGCAATGATACCGCGAGACCC
ACGCTCACCGGCTCCAGATTTATCAGCAATAAACCAGCCAGCCGGAAGGGCCGAGCGCAGAAGTGGTCCT
GCAACTTTATCCGCCTCCATCCAGTCTATTAATTGTTGCCGGGAAGCTAGAGTAAGTAGTTCGCCAGTTA
ATAGTTTGCGCAACGTTGTTGCCATTGCTACAGGCATCGTGGTGTCACGCTCGTCGTTTGGTATGGCTTC
ATTCAGCTCCGGTTCCCAACGATCAAGGCGAGTTACATGATCCCCCATGTTGTGCAAAAAAGCGGTTAGC
TCCTTCGGTCCTCCGATCGTTGTCAGAAGTAAGTTGGCCGCAGTGTTATCACTCATGGTTATGGCAGCAC
TGCATAATTCTCTTACTGTCATGCCATCCGTAAGATGCTTTTCTGTGACTGGTGAGTACTCAACCAAGTC
ATTCTGAGAATAGTGTATGCGGCGACCGAGTTGCTCTTGCCCGGCGTCAATACGGGATAATACCGCGCCA
CATAGCAGAACTTTAAAAGTGCTCATCATTGGAAAACGTTCTTCGGGGCGAAAACTCTCAAGGATCTTAC
CGCTGTTGAGATCCAGTTCGATGTAACCCACTCGTGCACCCAACTGATCTTCAGCATCTTTTACTTTCAC
CAGCGTTTCTGGGTGAGCAAAAACAGGAAGGCAAAATGCCGCAAAAAAGGGAATAAGGGCGACACGGAAA
TGTTGAATACTCATACTCTTCCTTTTTCAATATTATTGAAGCATTTATCAGGGTTATTGTCTCATGAGCG
GATACATATTTGAATGTATTTAGAAAAATAAACAAATAGGGGTTCCGCGCACATTTCCCCGAAAAGTGCC
ACCTG
[124 nt withheld, positions 5886-6009]
C
[91 nt withheld, positions 6011-6101]
A
[49 nt withheld, positions 6103-6151]
CCTTTGACGTTGGAGTCCACGTTCTTT
[37 nt withheld, positions 6179-6215]
ACCCTATCTCGGTCTATTCTTTTGATTTATAAGGGATTTTGCCGATTTCGGCCTATTGGTTAAAAAATGA
GCTGATTTAACAAAAATTTAACGCGAATTTTAACAAAATATTAACGCTTACAATTTCCATTCGCCATTCA
GGCTGCGCAACTGTTGGGAAGGGCGATCGGTGCGGGCCTCTTCGCTATTACGCCAGCTGGCGAAAGGGGG
ATGTGCTGCAAGGCGATTAAGTTGGGTAACGCCAGGGTTTTCCCAGTCACGACGTTGTAAAACGACGGCC
AGTGCCAAGCTGATCTATACATTGAATCAATATTGGCAATTAGCCATATTAGTCATTGGTTATATAGCAT
AAATCAATATTGGCTATTGGCCATTGCATACGTTGTATCTATATCATAATATGTACATTTATATTGGCTC
ATGTCCAATATGACCGCCATGTT
