>Addgene plasmid #20185 | 3XFlagNICD3 | addgene partial sequence | sequence record 56610 | CMV-F 5'-CGCAAATGGGCGGTAGGCGTG-3'
TAAGCAGAGCTCGTTTAGTGAACCGTCAGAATTCACCATGGACTACAAAGACCATGACGGTGATTATAAA
GATCATGATATCGATTACAAGGATGACGATGACAAGCTTGCATGCCTGCAGGTCGACTCTAGAATGGTTG
CCAGGCGAAAGCGAGAACACAGCACCCTCTGGTTCCCTGAGGGTTTTGCATTACACAAGGACATAGCTGC
TGGCCACAAGGGCCGGAGGGAGCCTGTGGGACAAGATGCACTGGGAATGAAGAACATGGCCAAGGGTGAG
AGTCTGATGGGGGAGGTGGTCACAGACTTGAATGACTCAGAATGTCCAGAGGCCAAGAGACTGAAGGTAG
AGGAGCCGGGCATGGGTGCAGAGGAGCCTGAGGACTGTCGCCAGTGGACCCAACACCACCTGGTTGCTGC
TGATATCCGTGTGGCACCAGCCACAGCGCTGACTCCTCCTCAGGGAGATGCAGATGCAGACGGAGTGGAT
GTCAACGTCCGAGGGCCTGATGGCTTCACCCCACTTATGCTGGCCTCCTTCTGTGGGGGAGCCCTGGAGC
CGATGCCAGCTGAGGAGGATGAGGCGGATGACACATCAGCCAGCATTATCTCAGATCTGATCTGTCAAGG
GGCCCAGCTCGGGGCACGGACTGACCGCACTGGCGAGACCGCCCTGCATTTGGCTGCCCGCTATGCTAGA
GCGGATGCAGCCAAGCGTCTCCTGGATGCTGGGGCGGACACCAATGCCCAGGATCATTCGGGCCGCACCC
CTCTGCACACCGCAGTGACAGCTGATGCCCAGGGTGTCTTCCAGATTCTCATCAGGAACCGCTCCACTGA
CCTGGATGCCCGAATGGCAGATGGCTCTACTGCACTGATCCTGGCAGCCCGCCTGGCAGTGGAGGGCATG
GTGGAAGAGCTCATCGCCAGCCATGCCGATGTCA
