>Addgene plasmid #20185 | 3XFlagNICD3 | addgene partial sequence | sequence record 56612 | hGH-pA-R 5'-CCAGCTTGGTTCCCAATAGA-3'
GGTTGTCTTCCCAACTTGCCCCTTGCTCCATACCACCCCCCTCCACCCCATAATATTATAGAAGGACACC
TAGTCAGACAAAATGATGCAACTTAATTTTATTAGGACAAGGCTGGTGGGCACTGGAGTGGCAACTTCCA
GGGCCAGGAGAGGCACTGGGGAGGGGTCACAGGGATGCCACCCGGGATCCCTAGGCCATCACCTGCCTCT
TGGGGGTAACTTCTGGTTGGGGTCCCAGCTGAGTCTGGGACTGAGGGAGGGAGGGAACAGATATGGGGTG
TGGCTGAGCAGGCAGGGCTCCAGAGGCTGTGGCATTGGTAGCAGTTGCTGGGCTAGGTGTTGAGTCAGAC
CAGTCTGAGAGGGATGGGGGGGATGGGCTGGCCCAGTGCTCTGGGGACTCAGGAGACGGGGTCAAATAAG
GATGCTCGCTGGGAACCCGCAGGAAGCGGGCCTTGGTGGGGCTACTGCGGGTTCCTGCTGCAGGATATTC
CTCTCCATGTCCTGGAGCAGCCAGGTAGGGTGGGGGCCGCTCTTGGGGAGAAACTGGGGCTCCTGGGTTG
AGCAACTGGGGTCCCGGAGCCAGGGGCAGCAGGAATGAGGGCCCTGGAGGGGCAGGTGGAGGCAGCCTGG
CCCAGTCGAGGGGAACAGCTACAGGATTGAGCAGACCAAAGCTGAGCACACAGCCCCCAGGAGGCTGGCG
CCCCAGAGGACCCGCCCTACTTGCGCCTAGCTGTGCCAAGGACACCGCGGTGGCCGTGGTGGCATAGGGG
CCCTCCAAGGGGAAGCCTCCAGGGGAAGCAGGGGGCCCACTGAAAGGCCGTGGTGAGTCCAGAGAGTCCA
CCGGTGACAGTGTGACAGAGCTGTCTGCCAGAGGTCCTGGACAGGCTAGTGTCAGCTTCTTGCCCCGACC
ACGAGTTCC
